Addgene plasmid #116524: pHAGE-PIK3CA-P487Q
Purpose: Lentiviral expression of PIK3CA P487Q
Depositing lab: Gordon Mills & Kenneth Scott. Publication: Systematic Functional Annotation of Somatic Mutations in Cancer. Ng PK, Li J, Jeong KJ, Shao S, Chen H, Tsang YH, Sengupta S, Wang Z, Bhavana VH, Tran R, Soewito S, Minussi DC, Moreno D, Kong K, Dogruluk T, Lu H, Gao J, Tokheim C, Zhou DC, Johnson AM, Zeng J, Ip CKM, Ju Z, Wester M, Yu S, Li Y, Vellano CP, Schultz N, Karchin R, Ding L, Lu Y, Cheung LWT, Chen K, Shaw KR, Meric-Bernstam F, Scott KL, Yi S, Sahni N, Liang H, Mills GB. Cancer Cell. 2018 Mar 12;33(3):450-462.e10. doi: 10.1016/j.ccell.2018.01.021. PubMed 29533785.
Backbone
  Vector backbone: pHAGE
  Vector type: Lentiviral
Growth in bacteria
  Bacterial resistance: Ampicillin, 100 μg/mL
  Growth temperature: 37°C
  Growth strain: Stbl3
  Copy number: High Copy
Gene/Insert
  Gene/Insert name: PIK3CA
  Species: H. sapiens (human)
  Mutation: P487Q
  Entrez Gene: PIK3CA (a.k.a. CCM4, CLAPO, CLOVE, CWS5, HMH, MCAP, MCM, MCMTC, PI3K, PI3K-alpha, p110-alpha)
  Cloning method: Gateway Cloning
Terms and licenses: Academic/Nonprofit Terms; Industry Terms: Not Available to Industry
How to cite: pHAGE-PIK3CA-P487Q was a gift from Gordon Mills & Kenneth Scott (Addgene plasmid # 116524)
