[The description below was written by a language model from this plasmid's Addgene catalogue record and pLannotate feature annotations shown in this document.]
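Description:
pHAGE-PIK3CA-P487Q is an HIV-1-based lentiviral expression plasmid of about 11.7 kb that carries human PIK3CA, encoding the p110-alpha catalytic subunit of phosphoinositide 3-kinase, with the P487Q substitution. It is propagated in E. coli through a high-copy ColE1/pUC-type origin with ampicillin selection (AmpR). The recombination-deficient Stbl3 strain listed in the record is a common choice for keeping LTR-containing plasmids stable.

The viral cassette runs from a truncated 5' LTR to a self-inactivating ΔU3 3' LTR. It contains the Ψ packaging signal with a short gag fragment, the Rev response element for Rev-dependent nuclear export of the genomic RNA, and the cPPT/CTS, which aids nuclear import and transduction. Because no viral structural or enzymatic genes are present, packaging functions must be supplied in trans.

Within this frame, the constitutive human EF-1α promoter drives the PIK3CA open reading frame. The ORF is flanked by attB1 and attB2 sites, consistent with its insertion by Gateway recombination. A V5 epitope tag sequence is annotated well downstream of attB2, but the record does not establish whether it is fused in frame to the insert. An EMCV IRES then allows translation of puromycin N-acetyltransferase from the same transcript, so transduced mammalian cells can be selected with puromycin. A WPRE ahead of the 3' LTR enhances transcript expression. The remaining annotations (T3/T7 promoters, lac elements, SV40 fragments, nef fragments) are backbone remnants.

The construct is intended for stable lentiviral expression of this PIK3CA variant. It comes from a study that systematically annotated the functional effects of somatic cancer mutations.
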