Features (pLannotate 1.2.2; 30 found; start..end, strand, type, name):
    377..634     +  LTR            5' LTR (truncated): truncated 5' long terminal repeat (LTR) from HIV-1
    681..806     +  misc_feature   HIV-1 Ψ: packaging signal of human immunodeficiency virus type 1
    790..1128    +  CDS            HIV-1 gag (fragment): gag protein from human immunodeficiency virus 1; gag
   1303..1536    +  misc_feature   RRE: The Rev response element (RRE) of HIV-1 allows for Rev-dependent mRNA export from the nucleus to the cytoplasm.
   1913..2013    +  CDS            Rev (fragment): human immunodeficiency virus 1 (HIV-1) Rev protein; rev; enhances nuclear export of unspliced and incompletely spliced viral mRNAs
   2058..2175    +  misc_feature   cPPT/CTS: central polypurine tract and central termination sequence of HIV-1
   2223..3401    +  promoter       EF-1α promoter: strong constitutive promoter for human elongation factor EF-1α
   3422..3442    +  protein_bind   attB1: mutant version of attB; core recombination site for the Gateway® BP reaction BP Clonase™
   3448..6645    +  CDS            PIK3CA: PK3CA_HUMAN - Experimental evidence at protein level: Swiss-Prot protein existence level 1. Phosphoinositide-3-kinase (PI3K) phosphorylates phosphatidylinositol (PI) and its phosphorylated derivatives at position 3 of the inositol ring to produce 3-phosphoinositides (PubMed:15135396, PubMed:23936502, PubMed:28676499). Uses ATP and PtdIns(4,5)P2 (phosphatidylinositol 4,5-bisphosphate) to generate phosphatidylinositol 3,4,5-trisphosphate (PIP3) (PubMed:15135396, PubMed:28676499). PIP3 plays a key role by recruiting PH domain- containing proteins to the membrane, including AKT1 and PDPK1, activat
   6650..6674    -  protein_bind   attB2: mutant version of attB; recombination site for the Gateway® BP reaction BP Clonase™
   6682..6700    +  promoter       T3 promoter: promoter for bacteriophage T3 RNA polymerase
   6726..6744    -  promoter       T7 promoter: promoter for bacteriophage T7 RNA polymerase
   6750..6768    -  protein_bind   attB4 (fragment): mutant version of attB; core recombination site for the Gateway® BP reaction BP Clonase™
   6824..6865    +  CDS            V5 tag: epitope tag from simian virus 5
   6991..7453    +  misc_feature   IRES: internal ribosome entry site (IRES) of the encephalomyocarditis virus (EMCV)
   7467..8064    +  CDS            PuroR (fragment): puromycin N-acetyltransferase; pac from Streptomyces; confers resistance to puromycin
   8080..8668    +  misc_feature   WPRE: woodchuck hepatitis virus posttranscriptional regulatory element
   8676..8741    +  CDS            nef (fragment): NEF_HV1Z2 - Experimental evidence at protein level: Swiss-Prot protein existence level 1. Extracellular Nef protein targets CD4(+) T-lymphocytes for apoptosis by interacting with CXCR4 surface receptors. From Human immunodeficiency virus type 1 group M subtype D (isolate Z2/CDC-Z34) (HIV-1).
   8743..8976    +  LTR            3' LTR (ΔU3): self-inactivating 3' long terminal repeat (LTR) from HIV-1
   9181..9285    +  promoter       AmpR promoter: bla
   9286..10146   +  CDS            AmpR: β-lactamase; bla; confers resistance to ampicillin, carbenicillin, and related antibiotics
  10317..10905   +  rep_origin     ori: high-copy-number ColE1/pMB1/pBR322/pUC origin of replication
  11088..11142   +  CDS            lacI (fragment): lac repressor; lacI; The lac repressor binds to the lac operator to inhibit transcription in E. coli. This inhibition can be relieved by adding lactose or isopropyl-β-D-thiogalactopyranoside (IPTG).
  11148..11241   +  rep_origin     SV40 ori (fragment): SV40 origin of replication
  11266..11303   +  CDS            lacI (fragment): lac repressor; lacI; The lac repressor binds to the lac operator to inhibit transcription in E. coli. This inhibition can be relieved by adding lactose or isopropyl-β-D-thiogalactopyranoside (IPTG).
  11316..11337   +  protein_bind   CAP binding site: CAP binding activates transcription in the presence of cAMP. E. coli catabolite activator protein
  11352..11382   +  promoter       lac promoter: promoter for the E. coli lac operon
  11386..11408   +  protein_bind   lac operator (fragment): The lac repressor binds to the lac operator to inhibit transcription in E. coli. This inhibition can be relieved by adding lactose or isopropyl-β-D-thiogalactopyranoside (IPTG). lac repressor encoded by lacI
  11440..11523   +  polyA_signal   SV40 poly(A) signal (fragment): SV40 polyadenylation signal
  11690..329     +  CDS            nef (fragment) (across the origin): NEF_HV1BR - Experimental evidence at protein level: Swiss-Prot protein existence level 1. Extracellular Nef protein targets CD4(+) T-lymphocytes for apoptosis by interacting with CXCR4 surface receptors (PubMed:14990729). From Human immunodeficiency virus type 1 group M subtype B (isolate BRU/LAI) (HIV-1).
>Addgene plasmid #116524 | pHAGE-PIK3CA-P487Q | addgene full sequence | sequence record 242757 | Addgene NGS Result
TGGAAGGGCTAATTCACTCCCAAAGAAGACAAGATATCCTTGATCTGTGGATCTACCACACACAAGGCTA
CTTCCCTGATTAGCAGAACTACACACCAGGGCCAGGGGTCAGATATCCACTGACCTTTGGATGGTGCTAC
AAGCTAGTACCAGTTGAGCCAGATAAGGTAGAAGAGGCCAATAAAGGAGAGAACACCAGCTTGTTACACC
CTGTGAGCCTGCATGGGATGGATGACCCGGAGAGAGAAGTGTTAGAGTGGAGGTTTGACAGCCGCCTAGC
ATTTCATCACGTGGCCCGAGAGCTGCATCCGGAGTACTTCAAGAACTGCTGATATCGAGCTTGCTACAAG
GGACTTTCCGCTGGGGACTTTCCAGGGAGGCGTGGCCTGGGCGGGACTGGGGAGTGGCGAGCCCTCAGAT
CCTGCATATAAGCAGCTGCTTTTTGCCTGTACTGGGTCTCTCTGGTTAGACCAGATCTGAGCCTGGGAGC
TCTCTGGCTAACTAGGGAACCCACTGCTTAAGCCTCAATAAAGCTTGCCTTGAGTGCTTCAAGTAGTGTG
TGCCCGTCTGTTGTGTGACTCTGGTAACTAGAGATCCCTCAGACCCTTTTAGTCAGTGTGGAAAATCTCT
AGCAGTGGCGCCCGAACAGGGACTTGAAAGCGAAAGGGAAACCAGAGGAGCTCTCTCGACGCAGGACTCG
GCTTGCTGAAGCGCGCACGGCAAGAGGCGAGGGGCGGCGACTGGTGAGTACGCCAAAAATTTTGACTAGC
GGAGGCTAGAAGGAGAGAGATGGGTGCGAGAGCGTCAGTATTAAGCGGGGGAGAATTAGATCGCGATGGG
AAAAAATTCGGTTAAGGCCAGGGGGAAAGAAAAAATATAAATTAAAACATATAGTATGGGCAAGCAGGGA
GCTAGAACGATTCGCAGTTAATCCTGGCCTGTTAGAAACATCAGAAGGCTGTAGACAAATACTGGGACAG
CTACAACCATCCCTTCAGACAGGATCAGAAGAACTTAGATCATTATATAATACAGTAGCAACCCTCTATT
GTGTGCATCAAAGGATAGAGATAAAAGACACCAAGGAAGCTTTAGACAAGATAGAGGAAGAGCAAAACAA
AAGTAAGACCACCGCACAGCAAGCGGCCGGCCGCTGATCTTCAGACCTGGAGGAGGAGATATGAGGGACA
ATTGGAGAAGTGAATTATATAAATATAAAGTAGTAAAAATTGAACCATTAGGAGTAGCACCCACCAAGGC
AAAGAGAAGAGTGGTGCAGAGAGAAAAAAGAGCAGTGGGAATAGGAGCTTTGTTCCTTGGGTTCTTGGGA
GCAGCAGGAAGCACTATGGGCGCAGCGTCAATGACGCTGACGGTACAGGCCAGACAATTATTGTCTGGTA
TAGTGCAGCAGCAGAACAATTTGCTGAGGGCTATTGAGGCGCAACAGCATCTGTTGCAACTCACAGTCTG
GGGCATCAAGCAGCTCCAGGCAAGAATCCTGGCTGTGGAAAGATACCTAAAGGATCAACAGCTCCTGGGG
ATTTGGGGTTGCTCTGGAAAACTCATTTGCACCACTGCTGTGCCTTGGAATGCTAGTTGGAGTAATAAAT
CTCTGGAACAGATTTGGAATCACACGACCTGGATGGAGTGGGACAGAGAAATTAACAATTACACAAGCTT
AATACACTCCTTAATTGAAGAATCGCAAAACCAGCAAGAAAAGAATGAACAAGAATTATTGGAATTAGAT
AAATGGGCAAGTTTGTGGAATTGGTTTAACATAACAAATTGGCTGTGGTATATAAAATTATTCATAATGA
TAGTAGGAGGCTTGGTAGGTTTAAGAATAGTTTTTGCTGTACTTTCTATAGTGAATAGAGTTAGGCAGGG
ATATTCACCATTATCGTTTCAGACCCACCTCCCAACCCCGAGGGGACCCGACAGGCCCGAAGGAATAGAA
GAAGAAGGTGGAGAGAGAGACAGAGACAGATCCATTCGATTAGTGAACGGATCTCGACGGTATCGCCGAA
TTCACAAATGGCAGTATTCATCCACAATTTTAAAAGAAAAGGGGGGATTGGGGGGTACAGTGCAGGGGAA
AGAATAGTAGACATAATAGCAACAGACATACAAACTAAAGAATTACAAAAACAAATTACAAAAATTCAAA
ATTTTCGGGTTTATTACAGGGACAGCAGAGATCCAGTTTGGACTAGTCGTGAGGCTCCGGTGCCCGTCAG
TGGGCAGAGCGCACATCGCCCACAGTCCCCGAGAAGTTGGGGGGAGGGGTCGGCAATTGAACCGGTGCCT
AGAGAAGGTGGCGCGGGGTAAACTGGGAAAGTGATGTCGTGTACTGGCTCCGCCTTTTTCCCGAGGGTGG
GGGAGAACCGTATATAAGTGCAGTAGTCGCCGTGAACGTTCTTTTTCGCAACGGGTTTGCCGCCAGAACA
CAGGTAAGTGCCGTGTGTGGTTCCCGCGGGCCTGGCCTCTTTACGGGTTATGGCCCTTGCGTGCCTTGAA
TTACTTCCACCTGGCTGCAGTACGTGATTCTTGATCCCGAGCTTCGGGTTGGAAGTGGGTGGGAGAGTTC
GAGGCCTTGCGCTTAAGGAGCCCCTTCGCCTCGTGCTTGAGTTGAGGCCTGGCCTGGGCGCTGGGGCCGC
CGCGTGCGAATCTGGTGGCACCTTCGCGCCTGTCTCGCTGCTTTCGATAAGTCTCTAGCCATTTAAAATT
TTTGATGACCTGCTGCGACGCTTTTTTTCTGGCAAGATAGTCTTGTAAATGCGGGCCAAGATCTGCACAC
TGGTATTTCGGTTTTTGGGGCCGCGGGCGGCGACGGGGCCCGTGCGTCCCAGCGCACATGTTCGGCGAGG
CGGGGCCTGCGAGCGCGGCCACCGAGAATCGGACGGGGGTAGTCTCAAGCTGGCCGGCCTGCTCTGGTGC
CTGGCCTCGCGCCGCCGTGTATCGCCCCGCCCTGGGCGGCAAGGCTGGCCCGGTCGGCACCAGTTGCGTG
AGCGGAAAGATGGCCGCTTCCCGGCCCTGCTGCAGGGAGCTCAAAATGGAGGACGCGGCGCTCGGGAGAG
CGGGCGGGTGAGTCACCCACACAAAGGAAAAGGGCCTTTCCGTCCTCAGCCGTCGCTTCATGTGACTCCA
CGGAGTACCGGGCGCCGTCCAGGCACCTCGATTAGTTCTCGAGCTTTTGGAGTACGTCGTCTTTAGGTTG
GGGGGAGGGGTTTTATGCGATGGAGTTTCCCCACACTGAGTGGGTGGAGACTGAAGTTAGGCCAGCTTGG
CACTTGATGTAATTCTCCTTGGAATTTGCCCTTTTTGAGTTTGGATCTTGGTTCATTCTCAAGCCTCAGA
CAGTGGTTCAAAGTTTTTTTCTTCCATTTCAGGTGTCGTGAAGCGGCCCTGCAGATATCAACAAGTTTGT
ACAAAAAAGCAGGCACCATGCCTCCAAGACCATCATCAGGTGAACTGTGGGGCATCCACTTGATGCCCCC
AAGAATCCTAGTAGAATGTTTACTACCAAATGGAATGATAGTGACTTTAGAATGCCTCCGTGAGGCTACA
TTAATAACCATAAAGCATGAACTATTTAAAGAAGCAAGAAAATACCCCCTCCATCAACTTCTTCAAGATG
AATCTTCTTACATTTTCGTAAGTGTTACTCAAGAAGCAGAAAGGGAAGAATTTTTTGATGAAACAAGACG
ACTTTGTGACCTTCGGCTTTTTCAACCCTTTTTAAAAGTAATTGAACCAGTAGGCAACCGTGAAGAAAAG
ATCCTCAATCGAGAAATTGGTTTTGCTATCGGCATGCCAGTGTGTGAATTTGATATGGTTAAAGATCCAG
AAGTACAGGACTTCCGAAGAAATATTCTGAACGTTTGTAAAGAAGCTGTGGATCTTAGGGACCTCAATTC
ACCTCATAGTAGAGCAATGTATGTCTATCCTCCAAATGTAGAATCTTCACCAGAATTGCCAAAGCACATA
TATAATAAATTAGATAAAGGGCAAATAATAGTGGTGATCTGGGTAATAGTTTCTCCAAATAATGACAAGC
AGAAGTATACTCTGAAAATCAACCATGACTGTGTACCAGAACAAGTAATTGCTGAAGCAATCAGGAAAAA
AACTCGAAGTATGTTGCTATCCTCTGAACAACTAAAACTCTGTGTTTTAGAATATCAGGGCAAGTATATT
TTAAAAGTGTGTGGATGTGATGAATACTTCCTAGAAAAATATCCTCTGAGTCAGTATAAGTATATAAGAA
GCTGTATAATGCTTGGGAGGATGCCCAATTTGATGTTGATGGCTAAAGAAAGCCTTTATTCTCAACTGCC
AATGGACTGTTTTACAATGCCATCTTATTCCAGACGCATTTCCACAGCTACACCATATATGAATGGAGAA
ACATCTACAAAATCCCTTTGGGTTATAAATAGTGCACTCAGAATAAAAATTCTTTGTGCAACCTACGTGA
ATGTAAATATTCGAGACATTGATAAGATCTATGTTCGAACAGGTATCTACCATGGAGGAGAACCCTTATG
TGACAATGTGAACACTCAAAGAGTACCTTGTTCCAATCCCAGGTGGAATGAATGGCTGAATTATGATATA
TACATTCCTGATCTTCCTCGTGCTGCTCGACTTTGCCTTTCCATTTGCTCTGTTAAAGGCCGAAAGGGTG
CTAAAGAGGAACACTGTCCATTGGCATGGGGAAATATAAACTTGTTTGATTACACAGACACTCTAGTATC
TGGAAAAATGGCTTTGAATCTTTGGCCAGTACCTCATGGATTAGAAGATTTGCTGAACCCTATTGGTGTT
ACTGGATCAAATCCAAATAAAGAAACTCCATGCTTAGAGTTGGAGTTTGACTGGTTCAGCAGTGTGGTAA
AGTTCCAAGATATGTCAGTGATTGAAGAGCATGCCAATCTCTTCATAAATCTTTTCTCAATGATGCTTGG
CTCTGGAATGCCAGAACTACAATCTTTTGATGACATTGCATACATTCGAAAGACCCTAGCCTTAGATAAA
ACTGAGCAAGAGGCTTTGGAGCTCTCTGAAATCACTGAGCAGGAGAAAGATTTTCTATGGAGTCACAGAC
ACTATTGTGTAACTATCCCCGAAATTCTACCCAAATTGCTTCTGTCTGTTAAATGGAATTCTAGAGATGA
AGTAGCCCAGATGTATTGCTTGGTAAAAGATTGGCCTCCAATCAAACCTGAACAGGCTATGGAACTTCTG
GACTGTAATTACCCAGATCCTATGGTTCGAGGTTTTGCTGTTCGGTGCTTGGAAAAATATTTAACAGATG
ACAAACTTTCTCAGTATTTAATTCAGCTAGTACAGGTCCTAAAATATGAACAATATTTGGATAACTTGCT
TGTGAGATTTTTACTGAAGAAAGCATTGACTAATCAAAGGATTGGGCACTTTTTCTTTTGGCATTTAAAA
TCTGAGATGCACAATAAAACAGTTAGCCAGAGGTTTGGCCTGCTTTTGGAGTCCTATTGTCGTGCATGTG
GGATGTATTTGAAGCACCTGAATAGGCAAGTCGAGGCAATGGAAAAGCTCATTAACTTAACTGACATTCT
CAAACAGGAGAAGAAGGATGAAACACAAAAGGTACAGATGAAGTTTTTAGTTGAGCAAATGAGGCGACCA
GATTTCATGGATGCTCTACAGGGCTTTCTGTCTCCTCTAAACCCTGCTCATCAACTAGGAAACCTCAGGC
TTGAAGAGTGTCGAATTATGTCCTCTGCAAAAAGGCCACTGTGGTTGAATTGGGAGAACCCAGACATCAT
GTCAGAGTTACTGTTTCAGAACAATGAGATCATCTTTAAAAATGGGGATGATTTACGGCAAGATATGCTA
ACACTTCAAATTATTCGTATTATGGAAAATATCTGGCAAAATCAAGGTCTTGATCTTCGAATGTTACCTT
ATGGTTGTCTGTCAATCGGTGACTGTGTGGGACTTATTGAGGTGGTGCGAAATTCTCACACTATTATGCA
AATTCAGTGCAAAGGCGGCTTGAAAGGTGCACTGCAGTTCAACAGCCACACACTACATCAGTGGCTCAAA
GACAAGAACAAAGGAGAAATATATGATGCAGCCATTGACCTGTTTACACGTTCATGTGCTGGATACTGTG
TAGCTACCTTCATTTTGGGAATTGGAGATCGTCACAATAGTAACATCATGGTGAAAGACGATGGACAACT
GTTTCATATAGATTTTGGACACTTTTTGGATCACAAGAAGAAAAAATTTGGTTATAAACGAGAACGTGTG
CCATTTGTTTCTATTGGTGTTACTGGATCAAATCCAAATAAAGAAACTCCATGCTTAGAGTTGGAGTTTG
ACTGGTTCAGCAGTGTGGTAAAGTTCCAAGATATGTCAGTGATTGAAGAGCATGCCAATCTCTTCATAAA
TCTTTTCTCAATGATGCTTGGCTCTGGAATGCCAGAACTACAATCTTTTGATGACATTGCATACATTCGA
AAGACCCTAGCCTTAGATAAAACTGAGCAAGAGGCTTTGGAGTATTTCATGAAACAAATGAATGATGCAC
ATCATGGTGGCTGGACAACAAAAATGGATTGGATCTTCCACACAATTAAACAGCATGCATTGAACTAGAA
CCCAGCTTTCTTGTACAAAGTGGTGATATCCAATTAACCCTCACTAAAGGGTATAGTGTGATTAGATTTG
TAAACCCTATAGTGAGTCGTATTACCACCCAACTTTTCTATACAAAGTGGTTGATATCCAGCACAGTGGC
GGCCGCTCGAGTCTAGAGGGCCCGCGGTTCGAAGGTAAGCCTATCCCTAACCCTCTCCTCGGTCTCGATT
CTACGCGTACCGGTTAGTAATGAGATCCCTCCCCCCCCCCTAACGTTACTGGCCGAAGCCGCTTGGAATA
AGGCCGGTGTGCGTTTGTCTATATGTTATTTTCCACCATATTGCCGTCTTTTGGCAATGTGAGGGCCCGG
AAACCTGGCCCTGTCTTCTTGACGAGCATTCCTAGGGGTCTTTCCCCTCTCGCCAAAGGAATGCAAGGTC
TGTTGAATGTCGTGAAGGAAGCAGTTCCTCTGGAAGCTTCTTGAAGACAAACAACGTCTGTAGCGACCCT
TTGCAGGCAGCGGAACCCCCCACCTGGCGACAGGTGCCTCTGCGGCCAAAAGCCACGTGTATAAGATACA
CCTGCAAAGGCGGCACAACCCCAGTGCCACGTTGTGAGTTGGATAGTTGTGGAAAGAGTCAAATGGCTCT
CCTCAAGCGTATTCAACAAGGGGCTGAAGGATGCCCAGAAGGTACCCCATTGTATGGGATCTGATCTGGG
GCCTCGGTGCACATGCTTTACATGTGTTTAGTCGAGGTTAAAAAAACGTCTAGGCCCCCCGAACCACGGG
GACGTGGTTTTCCTTTGAAAAACACGATGATAATATGGCCACACATATGACCGAGTACAAGCCCACGGTG
CGCCTCGCCACCCGCGACGACGTCCCCAGGGCCGTACGCACCCTCGCCGCCGCGTTCGCCGACTACCCCG
CCACGCGCCACACCGTCGATCCGGACCGCCACATCGAGCGGGTCACCGAGCTGCAAGAACTCTTCCTCAC
GCGCGTCGGGCTCGACATCGGCAAGGTGTGGGTCGCGGACGACGGCGCCGCGGTGGCGGTCTGGACCACG
CCGGAGAGCGTCGAAGCGGGGGCGGTGTTCGCCGAGATCGGCCCGCGCATGGCCGAGTTGAGCGGTTCCC
GGCTGGCCGCGCAGCAACAGATGGAAGGCCTCCTGGCGCCGCACCGGCCCAAGGAGCCCGCGTGGTTCCT
GGCCACCGTCGGCGTCTCGCCCGACCACCAGGGCAAGGGTCTGGGCAGCGCCGTCGTGCTCCCCGGAGTG
GAGGCGGCCGAGCGCGCCGGGGTGCCCGCCTTCCTGGAGACCTCCGCGCCCCGCAACCTCCCCTTCTACG
AGCGGCTCGGCTTCACCGTCACCGCCGACGTCGAGGTGCCCGAAGGACCGCGCACCTGGTGCATGACCCG
CAAGCCCGGTGCCTAAATCGATAGATCCTAATCAACCTCTGGATTACAAAATTTGTGAAAGATTGACTGG
TATTCTTAACTATGTTGCTCCTTTTACGCTATGTGGATACGCTGCTTTAATGCCTTTGTATCATGCTATT
GCTTCCCGTATGGCTTTCATTTTCTCCTCCTTGTATAAATCCTGGTTGCTGTCTCTTTATGAGGAGTTGT
GGCCCGTTGTCAGGCAACGTGGCGTGGTGTGCACTGTGTTTGCTGACGCAACCCCCACTGGTTGGGGCAT
TGCCACCACCTGTCAGCTCCTTTCCGGGACTTTCGCTTTCCCCCTCCCTATTGCCACGGCGGAACTCATC
GCCGCCTGCCTTGCCCGCTGCTGGACAGGGGCTCGGCTGTTGGGCACTGACAATTCCGTGGTGTTGTCGG
GGAAATCATCGTCCTTTCCTTGGCTGCTCGCCTGTGTTGCCACCTGGATTCTGCGCGGGACGTCCTTCTG
CTACGTCCCTTCGGCCCTCAATCCAGCGGACCTTCCTTCCCGCGGCCTGCTGCCGGCTCTGCGGCCTCTT
CCGCGTCTTCGCCTTCGCCCTCAGACGAGTCGGATCTCCCTTTGGGCCGCCTCCCCGCCTGAGATCCTTT
AAGACCAATGACTTACAAGGCAGCTGTAGATCTTAGCCACTTTTTAAAAGAAAAGGGGGGACTGGAAGGG
CTAATTCACTCCCAACGAAGACAAGATCTGCTTTTTGCTTGTACTGGGTCTCTCTGGTTAGACCAGATCT
GAGCCTGGGAGCTCTCTGGCTAACTAGGGAACCCACTGCTTAAGCCTCAATAAAGCTTGCCTTGAGTGCT
TCAAGTAGTGTGTGCCCGTCTGTTGTGTGACTCTGGTAACTAGAGATCCCTCAGACCCTTTTAGTCAGTG
TGGAAAATCTCTAGCAGTAGTAGTTCATGTCATCTTATTATTCAGTATTTATAACTTGCAAAGAAATGAA
TATCAGAGAGTGAGAGGCCCGGGTTAATTAAGGAAAGGGCTAGATCATTCTTGAAGACGAAAGGGCCTCG
TGATACGCCTATTTTTATAGGTTAATGTCATGATAATAATGGTTTCTTAGACGTCAGGTGGCACTTTTCG
GGGAAATGTGCGCGGAACCCCTATTTGTTTATTTTTCTAAATACATTCAAATATGTATCCGCTCATGAGA
CAATAACCCTGATAAATGCTTCAATAATATTGAAAAAGGAAGAGTATGAGTATTCAACATTTCCGTGTCG
CCCTTATTCCCTTTTTTGCGGCATTTTGCCTTCCTGTTTTTGCTCACCCAGAAACGCTGGTGAAAGTAAA
AGATGCTGAAGATCAGTTGGGTGCACGAGTGGGTTACATCGAACTGGATCTCAACAGCGGTAAGATCCTT
GAGAGTTTTCGCCCCGAAGAACGTTTTCCAATGATGAGCACTTTTAAAGTTCTGCTATGTGGCGCGGTAT
TATCCCGTGTTGACGCCGGGCAAGAGCAACTCGGTCGCCGCATACACTATTCTCAGAATGACTTGGTTGA
GTACTCACCAGTCACAGAAAAGCATCTTACGGATGGCATGACAGTAAGAGAATTATGCAGTGCTGCCATA
ACCATGAGTGATAACACTGCGGCCAACTTACTTCTGACAACGATCGGAGGACCGAAGGAGCTAACCGCTT
TTTTGCACAACATGGGGGATCATGTAACTCGCCTTGATCGTTGGGAACCGGAGCTGAATGAAGCCATACC
AAACGACGAGCGTGACACCACGATGCCTGTAGCAATGGCAACAACGTTGCGCAAACTATTAACTGGCGAA
CTACTTACTCTAGCTTCCCGGCAACAATTAATAGACTGGATGGAGGCGGATAAAGTTGCAGGACCACTTC
TGCGCTCGGCCCTTCCGGCTGGCTGGTTTATTGCTGATAAATCTGGAGCCGGTGAGCGTGGGTCTCGCGG
TATCATTGCAGCACTGGGGCCAGATGGTAAGCCCTCCCGTATCGTAGTTATCTACACGACGGGGAGTCAG
GCAACTATGGATGAACGAAATAGACAGATCGCTGAGATAGGTGCCTCACTGATTAAGCATTGGTAACTGT
CAGACCAAGTTTACTCATATATACTTTAGATTGATTTAAAACTTCATTTTTAATTTAAAAGGATCTAGGT
GAAGATCCTTTTTGATAATCTCATGACCAAAATCCCTTAACGTGAGTTTTCGTTCCACTGAGCGTCAGAC
CCCGTAGAAAAGATCAAAGGATCTTCTTGAGATCCTTTTTTTCTGCGCGTAATCTGCTGCTTGCAAACAA
AAAAACCACCGCTACCAGCGGTGGTTTGTTTGCCGGATCAAGAGCTACCAACTCTTTTTCCGAAGGTAAC
TGGCTTCAGCAGAGCGCAGATACCAAATACTGTTCTTCTAGTGTAGCCGTAGTTAGGCCACCACTTCAAG
AACTCTGTAGCACCGCCTACATACCTCGCTCTGCTAATCCTGTTACCAGTGGCTGCTGCCAGTGGCGATA
AGTCGTGTCTTACCGGGTTGGACTCAAGACGATAGTTACCGGATAAGGCGCAGCGGTCGGGCTGAACGGG
GGGTTCGTGCACACAGCCCAGCTTGGAGCGAACGACCTACACCGAACTGAGATACCTACAGCGTGAGCTA
TGAGAAAGCGCCACGCTTCCCGAAGGGAGAAAGGCGGACAGGTATCCGGTAAGCGGCAGGGTCGGAACAG
GAGAGCGCACGAGGGAGCTTCCAGGGGGAAACGCCTGGTATCTTTATAGTCCTGTCGGGTTTCGCCACCT
CTGACTTGAGCGTCGATTTTTGTGATGCTCGTCAGGGGGGCGGAGCCTATGGAAAAACGCCAGCAACGCG
GCCTTTTTACGGTTCCTGGCCTTTTGCTGGCCTTTTGCTCACATGTTCTTTCCTGCGTTATCCCCTGATT
CTGTGGATAACCGTATTACCGCCTTTGAGTGAGCTGATACCGCTCGCCGCAGCCGAACGACCGAGCGCAG
CGAGTCAGTGAGCGAGGAAGCGGAAGAGCGCCCAATACGCAAACCGCCTCTCCCCGCGCGTTGGCCGATT
CATTAATGCAGCAAGCTCATGGCTGACTAATTTTTTTTATTTATGCAGAGGCCGAGGCCGCCTCGGCCTC
TGAGCTATTCCAGAAGTAGTGAGGAGGCTTTTTTGGAGGCCTAGGCTTTTGCAAAAAGCTCCCCGTGGCA
CGACAGGTTTCCCGACTGGAAAGCGGGCAGTGAGCGCAACGCAATTAATGTGAGTTAGCTCACTCATTAG
GCACCCCAGGCTTTACACTTTATGCTTCCGGCTCGTATGTTGTGTGGAATTGTGAGCGGATAACAATTTC
ACACAGGAAACAGCTATGACATGATTACGAATTTCACAAATAAAGCATTTTTTTCACTGCATTCTAGTTG
TGGTTTGTCCAAACTCATCAATGTATCTTATCATGTCTGGATCAACTGGATAACTCAAGCTAACCAAAAT
CATCCCAAACTTCCCACCCCATACCCTATTACCACTGCCAATTACCTGTGGTTTCATTTACTCTAAACCT
GTGATTCCTCTGAATTATTTTCATTTTAAAGAAATTGTATTTGTTAAATATGTACTACAAACTTAGTAGT
