>Addgene plasmid #116524 | pHAGE-PIK3CA-P487Q | depositor partial sequence | sequence record 219398 | insert
ATGCCTCCACGACCATCATCAGGTGAACTGTGGGGCATCCACTTGATGCCCCCAAGAATCCTAGTAGAAT
GTTTACTACCAAATGGAATGATAGTGACTTTAGAATGCCTCCGTGAGGCTACATTAATAACCATAAAGCA
TGAACTATTTAAAGAAGCAAGAAAATACCCCCTCCATCAACTTCTTCAAGATGAATCTTCTTACATTTTC
GTAAGTGTTACTCAAGAAGCAGAAAGGGAAGAATTTTTTGATGAAACAAGACGACTTTGTGACCTTCGGC
TTTTTCAACCCTTTTTAAAAGTAATTGAACCAGTAGGCAACCGTGAAGAAAAGATCCTCAATCGAGAAAT
TGGTTTTGCTATCGGCATGCCAGTGTGTGAATTTGATATGGTTAAAGATCCAGAAGTACAGGACTTCCGA
AGAAATATTCTGAACGTTTGTAAAGAAGCTGTGGATCTTAGGGACCTCAATTCACCTCATAGTAGAGCAA
TGTATGTCTATCCTCCAAATGTAGAATCTTCACCAGAATTGCCAAAGCACATATATAATAAATTAGATAA
AGGGCAAATAATAGTGGTGATCTGGGTAATAGTTTCTCCAAATAATGACAAGCAGAAGTATACTCTGAAA
ATCAACCATGACTGTGTACCAGAACAAGTAATTGCTGAAGCAATCAGGAAAAAAACTCGAAGTATGTTGC
TATCCTCTGAACAACTAAAACTCTGTGTTTTAGAATATCAGGGCAAGTATATTTTAAAAGTGTGTGGATG
TGATGAATACTTCCTAGAAAAATATCCTCTGAGTCAGTATAAGTATATAAGAAGCTGTATAATGCTTGGG
AGGATGCCCAATTTGATGTTGATGGCTAAAGAAAGCCTTTATTCTCAACTGCCAATGGACTGTTTTACAA
TGCCATCTTATTCCAGACGCATTTCCACAGCTACACCATATATGAATGGAGAAACATCTACAAAATCCCT
TTGGGTTATAAATAGTGCACTCAGAATAAAAATTCTTTGTGCAACCTACGTGAATGTAAATATTCGAGAC
ATTGATAAGATCTATGTTCGAACAGGTATCTACCATGGAGGAGAACCCTTATGTGACAATGTGAACACTC
AAAGAGTACCTTGTTCCAATCCCAGGTGGAATGAATGGCTGAATTATGATATATACATTCCTGATCTTCC
TCGTGCTGCTCGACTTTGCCTTTCCATTTGCTCTGTTAAAGGCCGAAAGGGTGCTAAAGAGGAACACTGT
CCATTGGCATGGGGAAATATAAACTTGTTTGATTACACAGACACTCTAGTATCTGGAAAAATGGCTTTGA
ATCTTTGGCCAGTACCTCATGGATTAGAAGATTTGCTGAACCCTATTGGTGTTACTGGATCAAATCCAAA
TAAAGAAACTCCATGCTTAGAGTTGGAGTTTGACTGGTTCAGCAGTGTGGTAAAGTTCCAAGATATGTCA
GTGATTGAAGAGCATGCCAATTGGTCTGTATCCCGAGAAGCAGGATTTAGCTATTCCCACGCAGGACTGA
GTAACAGACTAGCTAGAGACAATGAATTAAGGGAAAATGACAAAGAACAGCTCAAAGCAATTTCTACACG
AGATCCTCTCTCTGAAATCACTGAGCAGGAGAAAGATTTTCTATGGAGTCACAGACACTATTGTGTAACT
ATCCCCGAAATTCTACCCAAATTGCTTCTGTCTGTTAAATGGAATTCTAGAGATGAAGTAGCCCAGATGT
ATTGCTTGGTAAAAGATTGGCCTCCAATCAAACCTGAACAGGCTATGGAACTTCTGGACTGTAATTACCC
AGATCCTATGGTTCGAGGTTTTGCTGTTCGGTGCTTGGAAAAATATTTAACAGATGACAAACTTTCTCAG
TATTTAATTCAGCTAGTACAGGTCCTAAAATATGAACAATATTTGGATAACTTGCTTGTGAGATTTTTAC
TGAAGAAAGCATTGACTAATCAAAGGATTGGGCACTTTTTCTTTTGGCATTTAAAATCTGAGATGCACAA
TAAAACAGTTAGCCAGAGGTTTGGCCTGCTTTTGGAGTCCTATTGTCGTGCATGTGGGATGTATTTGAAG
CACCTGAATAGGCAAGTCGAGGCAATGGAAAAGCTCATTAACTTAACTGACATTCTCAAACAGGAGAAGA
AGGATGAAACACAAAAGGTACAGATGAAGTTTTTAGTTGAGCAAATGAGGCGACCAGATTTCATGGATGC
TCTACAGGGCTTTCTGTCTCCTCTAAACCCTGCTCATCAACTAGGAAACCTCAGGCTTGAAGAGTGTCGA
ATTATGTCCTCTGCAAAAAGGCCACTGTGGTTGAATTGGGAGAACCCAGACATCATGTCAGAGTTACTGT
TTCAGAACAATGAGATCATCTTTAAAAATGGGGATGATTTACGGCAAGATATGCTAACACTTCAAATTAT
TCGTATTATGGAAAATATCTGGCAAAATCAAGGTCTTGATCTTCGAATGTTACCTTATGGTTGTCTGTCA
ATCGGTGACTGTGTGGGACTTATTGAGGTGGTGCGAAATTCTCACACTATTATGCAAATTCAGTGCAAAG
GCGGCTTGAAAGGTGCACTGCAGTTCAACAGCCACACACTACATCAGTGGCTCAAAGACAAGAACAAAGG
AGAAATATATGATGCAGCCATTGACCTGTTTACACGTTCATGTGCTGGATACTGTGTAGCTACCTTCATT
TTGGGAATTGGAGATCGTCACAATAGTAACATCATGGTGAAAGACGATGGACAACTGTTTCATATAGATT
TTGGACACTTTTTGGATCACAAGAAGAAAAAATTTGGTTATAAACGAGAACGTGTGCCATTTGTTTTGAC
ACAGGATTTCTTAATAGTGATTAGTAAAGGAGCCCAAGAATGCACAAAGACAAGAGAATTTGAGAGGTTT
CAGGAGATGTGTTACAAGGCTTATCTAGCTATTCGACAGCATGCCAATCTCTTCATAAATCTTTTCTCAA
TGATGCTTGGCTCTGGAATGCCAGAACTACAATCTTTTGATGACATTGCATACATTCGAAAGACCCTAGC
CTTAGATAAAACTGAGCAAGAGGCTTTGGAGTATTTCATGAAACAAATGAATGATGCACATCATGGTGGC
TGGACAACAAAAATGGATTGGATCTTCCACACAATTAAACAGCATGCATTGAACTGA
